>Addgene plasmid #198174 | pACT2-μ3A | addgene full sequence | sequence record 387537 | Addgene NGS Result
ACCGTCTCCGGGAGCTGCATGTGTCAGAGGTTTTCACCGTCATCACCGAAACGCGCGAGGCAGCAACTTC
TTTTCTTTTTTTTTCTTTTCTCTCTCCCCCGTTGTTGTCTCACCATATCCGCAATGACAAAAAAATGATG
GAAGACACTAAAGGAAAAAATTAACGACAAAGACAGCACCAACAGATGTCGTTGTTCCAGAGCTGATGAG
GGGTATCTCGAAGCACACGAAACTTTTTCCTTCCTTCATTCACGCACACTACTCTCTAATGAGCAACGGT
ATACGGCCTTCCTTCCAGTTACTTGAATTTGAAATAAAAAAAAGTTTGCTGTCTTGCTATCAAGTATAAA
TAGACCTGCAATTATTAATCTTTTGTTTCCTCGTCATTGTTCTCGTTCCCTTTCTTCCTTGTTTCTTTTT
CTGCACAATATTTCAAGCTATACCAAGCATACAATCAACTCCAAGCTTTGCAAAGATGGATAAAGCGGAA
TTAATTCCCGAGCCTCCAAAAAAGAAGAGAAAGGTCGAATTGGGTACCGCCGCCAATTTTAATCAAAGTG
GGAATATTGCTGATAGCTCATTGTCCTTCACTTTCACTAACAGTAGCAACGGTCCGAACCTCATAACAAC
TCAAACAAATTCTCAAGCGCTTTCACAACCAATTGCCTCCTCTAACGTTCATGATAACTTCATGAATAAT
GAAATCACGGCTAGTAAAATTGATGATGGTAATAATTCAAAACCACTGTCACCTGGTTGGACGGACCAAA
CTGCGTATAACGCGTTTGGAATCACTACAGGGATGTTTAATACCACTACAATGGATGATGTATATAACTA
TCTATTCGATGATGAAGATACCCCACCAAACCCAAAAAAAGAGATCTCTATGGCTTACCCATACGATGTT
CCAGATTACGCTAGCTTGGGTGGTCATATGGCCATGGAGGCCCCGGGGATCCCCGAATTCATGATCCACA
GTCTATTTCTCATCAACTGTTCTGGCGACATATTTCTAGAAAAACACTGGAAGAGCGTTGTAAGCCAATC
TGTGTGTGACTATTTCTTTGAAGCTCAGGAGAAAGCTGCTGATGTTGAAAATGTACCACCTGTCATTTCA
ACACCTCACCACTACCTCATTAGTATCTACCGGGATAAGCTCTTCTTTGTGTCTGTGATACAGACTGAAG
TGCCACCTCTCTTTGTAATTGAGTTTCTGCATCGAGTTGCTGACACTTTTCAGGACTACTTTGGTGAGTG
TTCAGAGGCTGCAATTAAGGATAATGTGGTCATAGTGTATGAGCTCTTGGAAGAAATGTTAGACAATGGA
TTCCCACTGGCTACCGAATCTAACATTCTGAAAGAACTGATTAAACCACCAACAATTCTACGTTCTGTCG
TCAATTCTATTACAGGCAGTAGTAATGTTGGGGACACGCTCCCCACTGGGCAGCTGTCCAACATCCCATG
GCGTCGAGCAGGTGTAAAGTACACCAACAATGAAGCCTACTTTGATGTAGTCGAAGAGATAGATGCGATT
ATAGATAAATCAGGATCTACAGTCTTTGCAGAAATTCAAGGTGTCATTGATGCTTGCATTAAGCTGTCTG
GAATGCCTGATCTCTCTCTCTCTTTCATGAACCCAAGGCTTCTAGATGATGTCAGCTTCCACCCATGCAT
CCGGTTCAAACGCTGGGAATCTGAGAGAGTTTTGTCATTCATTCCTCCCGATGGAAATTTCCGACTCATA
TCATACCGCGTCAGCTCACAAAATCTAGTGGCAATCCCAGTGTATGTGAAACATAATATCAGCTTTAAGG
AAAACAGCTCTTGTGGTAGATTTGATATAACAATTGGACCAAAACAGAATATGGGAAAAACGATTGAAGG
AATCACAGTGACTGTTCACATGCCAAAAGTTGTGCTGAATATGAACCTGACACCAACACAAGGCAGCTAT
ACATTCGATCCAGTCACCAAGGTACTAGCATGGGATGTGGGGAAAATTACTCCACAAAAGCTCCCAAGTC
TTAAAGGACTGGTAAATTTACAGTCAGGAGCACCCAAGCCAGAAGAGAACCCAAACCTCAACATACAGTT
CAAGATCCAGCAGCTTGCTATTTCAGGCTTAAAAGTGAACCGCTTGGACATGTATGGTGAGAAGTATAAG
CCATTTAAAGGAGTCAAGTATATCACAAAGGCCGGAAAGTTCCAAGTGAGGACATGAGTCGAGAGATCTA
TGAATCGTAGATACTGAAAAACCCCGCAAGTTCACTTCAACTGTGCATCGTGCACCATCTCAATTTCTTT
CATTTATACATCGTTTTGCCTTCTTTTATGTAACTATACTCCTCTAAGTTTCAATCTTGGCCATGTAACC
TCTGATCTATAGAATTTTTTAAATGACTAGAATTAATGCCCATCTTTTTTTTGGACCTAAATTCTTCATG
AAAATATATTACGAGGGCTTATTCAGAAGCTTTGGACTTCTTCGCCAGAGGTTTGGTCAAGTCTCCAATC
AAGGTTGTCGGCTTGTCTACCTTGCCAGAAATTTACGAAAAGATGGAAAAGGGTCAAATCGTTGGTAGAT
ACGTTGTTGACACTTCTAAATAAGCGAATTTCTTATGATTTATGATTTTTATTATTAAATAAGTTATAAA
AAAAATAAGTGTATACAAATTTTAAAGTGACTCTTAGGTTTTAAAACGAAAATTCTTATTCTTGAGTAAC
TCTTTCCTGTAGGTCAGGTTGCTTTCTCAGGTATAGCATGAGGTCGCTCTTATTGACCACACCTCTACCG
GCATGCCGGTCGAGGGACCTAATAACTTCGTATAGCATACATTATACGAAGTTATATTAAGGGTTCCGGA
TCGCGGCCGCTCGACCTGCAGCCAAGCTAGCTTGGCTGGACGTAAACTCCTCTTCAGACCTAATAACTTC
GTATAGCATACATTATACGAAGTTATATTAAGGGTTATTGAATATGATCGGAATTGGTCGAGGGACCTAA
TAACTTCGTATAGCATACATTATACGAAGTTATATTAAGGGTTCCGGATCGCGGCCGCTCGACCTGCAGC
CAAGCTAGCTTGGCTGGACGTAAACTCCTCTTCAGACCTAATAACTTCGTATAGCATACATTATACGAAG
TTATATTAAGGGTTATTGAATATGATCGGAATTGGTCGAGGGACCTAATAACTTCGTATAGCATACATTA
TACGAAGTTATATTAAGGGTTCCGGATCGCGGCCGCTCGACCTGCAGCCAAGCTAGCTTGGCTGGACGTA
AACTCCTCTTCAGACCTAATAACTTCGTATAGCATACATTATACGAAGTTATATTAAGGGTTATTGAATA
TGATCGGAATTGGTCGACTACGTCGTTAAGGCCGTTTCTGACAGAGTAAAATTCTTGAGGGAACTTTCAC
CATTATGGGAAATGGTTCAAGAAGGTATTGACTTAAACTCCATCAAATGGTCAGGTCATTGAGTGTTTTT
TATTTGTTGTATTTTTTTTTTTTTAGAGAAAATCCTCCAATATATAAATTAGGAATCATAGTTTCATGAT
TTTCTGTTACACCTAACTTTTTGTGTGGTGCCCTCCTCCTTGTCAATATTAATGTTAAAGTGCAATTCTT
TTTCCTTATCACGTTGAGCCATTAGTATCAATTTGCTTACCTGTATTCCTTTACATCCTCCTTTTTCTCC
TTCTTGATAAATGTATGTAGATTGCGTATATAGTTTCGTCTACCCTATGAACATATTCCATTTTGTAATT
TCGTGTCGTTTCTATTATGAATTTCATTTATAAAGTTTATGTACAAATATCATAAAAAAAGAGAATCTTT
TTAAGCAAGGATTTTCTTAACTTCTTCGGCGACAGCATCACCGACTTCGGTGGTACTGTTGGAACCACCT
AAATCACCAGTTCTGATACCTGCATCCAAAACCTTTTTAACTGCATCTTCAATGGCCTTACCTTCTTCAG
GCAAGTTCAATGACAATTTCAACATCATTGCAGCAGACAAGATAGTGGCGATAGGGTTGACCTTATTCTT
TGGCAAATCTGGAGCAGAACCGTGGCATGGTTCGTACAAACCAAATGCGGTGTTCTTGTCTGGCAAAGAG
GCCAAGGACGCAGATGGCAACAAACCCAAGGAACCTGGGATAACGGAGGCTTCATCGGAGATGATATCAC
CAAACATGTTGCTGGTGATTATAATACCATTTAGGTGGGTTGGGTTCTTAACTAGGATCATGGCGGCAGA
ATCAATCAATTGATGTTGAACCTTCAATGTAGGAAATTCGTTCTTGATGGTTTCCTCCACAGTTTTTCTC
CATAATCTTGAAGAGGCCAAAACATTAGCTTTATCCAAGGACCAAATAGGCAATGGTGGCTCATGTTGTA
GGGCCATGAAAGCGGCCATTCTTGTGATTCTTTGCACTTCTGGAACGGTGTATTGTTCACTATCCCAAGC
GACACCATCACCATCGTCTTCCTTTCTCTTACCAAAGTAAATACCTCCCACTAATTCTCTGACAACAACG
AAGTCAGTACCTTTAGCAAATTGTGGCTTGATTGGAGATAAGTCTAAAAGAGAGTCGGATGCAAAGTTAC
ATGGTCTTAAGTTGGCGTACAATTGAAGTTCTTTACGGATTTTTAGTAAACCTTGTTCAGGTCTAACACT
ACCTGTACCCCATTTAGGACCACCCACAGCACCTAACAAAACGGCATCAGCCTTCTTGGAGGCTTCCAGC
GCCTCATCTGGAAGTGGAACACCTGTAGCATCGATAGCAGCACCACCAATTAAATGATTTTCGAAATCGA
ACTTGACATTGGAACGAACATCAGAAATAGCTTTAAGAACCTTAATGGCTTCGGCTGTGATTTCTTGACC
AACGTGGTCACCTGGCAAAACGACGATCTTCTTAGGGGCAGACATTAGAATGGTATATCCTTGAAATATA
TATATATATTGCTGAAATGTAAAAGGTAAGAAAAGTTAGAAAGTAAGACGATTGCTAACCACCTATTGGA
AAAAACAATAGGTCCTTAAATAATATTGTCAACTTCAAGTATTGTGATGCAAGCATTTAGTCATGAACGC
TTCTCTATTCTATATGAAAAGCCGGTTCCGGCGCTCTCACCTTTCCTTTTTCTCCCAATTTTTCAGTTGA
AAAAGGTATATGCGTCAGGCGACCTCTGAAATTAACAAAAAATTTCCAGTCATCGAATTTGATTCTGTGC
GATAGCGCCCCTGTGTGTTCTCGTTATGTTGAGGAAAAAAATAATGGTTGCTAAGAGATTCGAACTCTTG
CATCTTACGATACCTGAGTATTCCCACAGTTCCTTACCACTCTTTTGTTACTCTATTGATCCAGCTCAGC
AAAGGCAGTGTGATCTAAGATTCTATCTTCGCGATGTAGTAAAACTAGCTAGACCGAGAAAGAGACTAGA
AATGCAAAAGGCACTTCTACAATGGCTGCCATCATTATTATCCGATGTGACGCTGCAGCTTCTCAATGAT
ATTCGAATACGCTTTGAGGAGATACAGCCTAATATCCGACAAACTGTTTTACAGATTTACGATCGTACTT
GTTACCCATCATTGAATTTTGAACATCCGAACCTGGGAGTTTTCCCTGAAACAGATAGTATATTTGAACC
TGTATAATAATATATAGTCTAGCGCTTTACGGAAGACAATGTATGTATTTCGGTTCCTGGAGAAACTATT
GCATCTATTGCATAGGTAATCTTGCACGTCGCATCCCCGGTTCATTTTCTGCGTTTCCATCTTGCACTTC
AATAGCATATCTTTGTTAACGAAGCATCTGTGCTTCATTTTGTAGAACAAAAATGCAACGCGAGAGCGCT
AATTTTTCAAACAAAGAATCTGAGCTGCATTTTTACAGAACAGAAATGCAACGCGAAAGCGCTATTTTAC
CAACGAAGAATCTGTGCTTCATTTTTGTAAAACAAAAATGCAACGCGAGAGCGCTAATTTTTCAAACAAA
GAATCTGAGCTGCATTTTTACAGAACAGAAATGCAACGCGAGAGCGCTATTTTACCAACAAAGAATCTAT
ACTTCTTTTTTGTTCTACAAAAATGCATCCCGAGAGCGCTATTTTTCTAACAAAGCATCTTAGATTACTT
TTTTTCTCCTTTGTGCGCTCTATAATGCAGTCTCTTGATAACTTTTTGCACTGTAGGTCCGTTAAGGTTA
GAAGAAGGCTACTTTGGTGTCTATTTTCTCTTCCATAAAAAAAGCCTGACTCCACTTCCCGCGTTTACTG
ATTACTAGCGAAGCTGCGGGTGCATTTTTTCAAGATAAAGGCATCCCCGATTATATTCTATACCGATGTG
GATTGCGCATACTTTGTGAACAGAAAGTGATAGCGTTGATGATTCTTCATTGGTCAGAAAATTATGAACG
GTTTCTTCTATTTTGTCTCTATATACTACGTATAGGAAATGTTTACATTTTCGTATTGTTTTCGATTCAC
TCTATGAATAGTTCTTACTACAATTTTTTTGTCTAAAGAGTAATACTAGAGATAAACATAAAAAATGTAG
AGGTCGAGTTTAGATGCAAGTTCAAGGAGCGAAAGGTGGATGGGTAGGTTATATAGGGATATAGCACAGA
GATATATAGCAAAGAGATACTTTTGAGCAATGTTTGTGGAAGCGGTATTCGCAATATTTTAGTAGCTCGT
TACAGTCCGGTGCGTTTTTGGTTTTTTGAAAGTGCGTCTTCAGAGCGCTTTTGGTTTTCAAAAGCGCTCT
GAAGTTCCTATACTTTCTAGAGAATAGGAACTTCGGAATAGGAACTTCAAAGCGTTTCCGAAAACGAGCG
CTTCCGAAAATGCAACGCGAGCTGCGCACATACAGCTCACTGTTCACGTCGCACCTATATCTGCGTGTTG
CCTGTATATATATATACATGAGAAGAACGGCATAGTGCGTGTTTATGCTTAAATGCGTACTTATATGCGT
CTATTTATGTAGGATGAAAGGTAGTCTAGTACCTCCTGTGATATTATCCCATTCCATGCGGGGTATCGTA
TGCTTCCTTCAGCACTACCCTTTAGCTGTTCTATATGCTGCCACTCCTCAATTGGATTAGTCTCATCCTT
CAATGCTATCATTTCCTTTGATATTGGATCATATGCATAGTACCGAGAAACTAGTGCGAAGTAGTGATCA
GGTATTGCTGTTATCTGATGAGTATACGTTGTCCTGGCCACGGCAGAAGCACGCTTATCGCTCCAATTTC
CCACAACATTAGTCAACTCCGTTAGGCCCTTCATTGAAAGAAATGAGGTCATCAAATGTCTTCCAATGTG
AGATTTTGGGCCATTTTTTATAGCAAAGATTGAATAAGGCGCATTTTTCTTCAAAGCTCAGGTGGCACTT
TTCGGGGAAATGTGCGCGGAACCCCTATTTGTTTATTTTTCTAAATACATTCAAATATGTATCCGCTCAT
GAGACAATAACCCTGATAAATGCTTCAATAATATTGAAAAAGGAAGAGTATGAGTATTCAACATTTCCGT
GTCGCCCTTATTCCCTTTTTTGCGGCATTTTGCCTTCCTGTTTTTGCTCACCCAGAAACGCTGGTGAAAG
TAAAAGATGCTGAAGATCAGTTGGGTGCACGAGTGGGTTACATCGAACTGGATCTCAACAGCGGTAAGAT
CCTTGAGAGTTTTCGCCCCGAAGAACGTTTTCCAATGATGAGCACTTTTAAAGTTCTGCTATGTGGCGCG
GTATTATCCCGTGTTGACGCCGGGCAAGAGCAACTCGGTCGCCGCATACACTATTCTCAGAATGACTTGG
TTGAGTACTCACCAGTCACAGAAAAGCATCTTACGGATGGCATGACAGTAAGAGAATTATGCAGTGCTGC
CATAACCATGAGTGATAACACTGCGGCCAACTTACTTCTGACAACGATCGGAGGACCGAAGGAGCTAACC
GCTTTTTTGCACAACATGGGGGATCATGTAACTCGCCTTGATCGTTGGGAACCGGAGCTGAATGAAGCCA
TACCAAACGACGAGCGTGACACCACGATGCCTGCAGCAATGGCAACAACGTTGCGCAAACTATTAACTGG
CGAACTACTTACTCTAGCTTCCCGGCAACAATTAATAGACTGGATGGAGGCGGATAAAGTTGCAGGACCA
CTTCTGCGCTCGGCCCTTCCGGCTGGCTGGTTTATTGCTGATAAATCTGGAGCCGGTGAGCGTGGGTCTC
GCGGTATCATTGCAGCACTGGGGCCAGATGGTAAGCCCTCCCGTATCGTAGTTATCTACACGACGGGGAG
TCAGGCAACTATGGATGAACGAAATAGACAGATCGCTGAGATAGGTGCCTCACTGATTAAGCATTGGTAA
CTGTCAGACCAAGTTTACTCATATATACTTTAGATTGATTTAAAACTTCATTTTTAATTTAAAAGGATCT
AGGTGAAGATCCTTTTTGATAATCTCATGACCAAAATCCCTTAACGTGAGTTTTCGTTCCACTGAGCGTC
AGACCCCGTAGAAAAGATCAAAGGATCTTCTTGAGATCCTTTTTTTCTGCGCGTAATCTGCTGCTTGCAA
ACAAAAAAACCACCGCTACCAGCGGTGGTTTGTTTGCCGGATCAAGAGCTACCAACTCTTTTTCCGAAGG
TAACTGGCTTCAGCAGAGCGCAGATACCAAATACTGTCCTTCTAGTGTAGCCGTAGTTAGGCCACCACTT
CAAGAACTCTGTAGCACCGCCTACATACCTCGCTCTGCTAATCCTGTTACCAGTGGCTGCTGCCAGTGGC
GATAAGTCGTGTCTTACCGGGTTGGACTCAAGACGATAGTTACCGGATAAGGCGCAGCGGTCGGGCTGAA
CGGGGGGTTCGTGCACACAGCCCAGCTTGGAGCGAACGACCTACACCGAACTGAGATACCTACAGCGTGA
GCTATGAGAAAGCGCCACGCTTCCCGAAGGGAGAAAGGCGGACAGGTATCCGGTAAGCGGCAGGGTCGGA
ACAGGAGAGCGCACGAGGGAGCTTCCAGGGGGAAACGCCTGGTATCTTTATAGTCCTGTCGGGTTTCGCC
ACCTCTGACTTGAGCGTCGATTTTTGTGATGCTCGTCAGGGGGGCGGAGCCTATGGAAAAACGCCAGCAA
CGCGGCCTTTTTACGGTTCCTGGCCTTTTGCTGGCCTTTTGCTCACATGTTCTTTCCTGCGTTATCCCCT
GATTCTGTGGATAACCGTATTACCGCCTTTGAGTGAGCTGATACCGCTCGCCGCAGCCGAACGACCGAGC
GCAGCGAGTCAGTGAGCGAGGAAGCGGAAGAGCGCCTGATGCGGTATTTTCTCCTTACGCATCTGTGCGG
TATTTCACACCGCATATGGTGCACTCTCAGTACAATCTGCTCTGATGCCGCATAGTTAAGCCAGTATACA
CTCCGCTATCGCTACGTGACTGGGTCATGGCTGCGCCCCGACACCCGCCAACACCCGCTGACGCGCCCTG
ACGGGCTTGTCTGCTCCCGGCATCCGCTTACAGACAAGCTGTG
Features (pLannotate 1.2.2; 23 found; start..end, strand, type, name):
     24..64      -  CDS            rop (fragment): Rop protein, which maintains plasmids at low copy number; rop
     64..460     +  promoter       ADH1 promoter: S. cerevisiae ADH1; promoter for alcohol dehydrogenase 1
    506..525     +  CDS            SV40 NLS (fragment): nuclear localization signal of SV40 (simian virus 40) large T antigen
    542..883     +  CDS            GAL4 activation domain: activation domain of the GAL4 transcriptional activator; Saccharomyces cerevisiae GAL4 (truncated)
    896..922     +  CDS            3xHA (fragment): three tandem HA epitope tags
    971..2224    +  CDS            Ap3m1: AP3M1_RAT - Experimental evidence at protein level: Swiss-Prot protein existence level 1. Part of the AP-3 complex, an adaptor-related complex which is not clathrin-associated. The complex is associated with the Golgi region as well as more peripheral structures. It facilitates the budding of vesicles from the Golgi membrane and may be directly involved in trafficking to lysosomes. In concert with the BLOC-1 complex, AP-3 is required to target cargos into vesicles assembled at cell bodies for delivery into neurites and nerve terminals (By similarity). From Rattus norvegicus (Rat).
   2476..2610    +  CDS            ADH1 (fragment): ADH1_YEAST - Also known as ADC1. Experimental evidence at protein level: Swiss-Prot protein existence level 1. This isozyme preferentially catalyzes the conversion of primary unbranched alcohols to their corresponding aldehydes. Also shows activity toward secondary alcohols. From Saccharomyces cerevisiae (strain ATCC 204508 / S288c) (Baker's yeast).
   2614..2801    +  terminator     ADH1 terminator: S. cerevisiae ADH1; transcription terminator for the S. cerevisiae alcohol dehydrogenase 1 (ADH1) gene
   2822..2855    +  protein_bind   loxP: Cre-mediated recombination occurs in the 8-bp core sequence (GCATACAT). Cre recombinase
   2933..2966    +  protein_bind   loxP: Cre-mediated recombination occurs in the 8-bp core sequence (GCATACAT). Cre recombinase
   3010..3043    +  protein_bind   loxP: Cre-mediated recombination occurs in the 8-bp core sequence (GCATACAT). Cre recombinase
   3121..3154    +  protein_bind   loxP: Cre-mediated recombination occurs in the 8-bp core sequence (GCATACAT). Cre recombinase
   3198..3231    +  protein_bind   loxP: Cre-mediated recombination occurs in the 8-bp core sequence (GCATACAT). Cre recombinase
   3309..3342    +  protein_bind   loxP: Cre-mediated recombination occurs in the 8-bp core sequence (GCATACAT). Cre recombinase
   3367..3489    +  CDS            NFS1 (fragment): NFS1_YEAST - Also known as SPL1 From Saccharomyces cerevisiae (strain ATCC 204508 / S288c) (Baker's yeast).
   3854..4945    -  CDS            LEU2: LEU3_YEAST - Experimental evidence at protein level: Swiss-Prot protein existence level 1. Catalyzes the oxidation of 3-carboxy-2-hydroxy-4- methylpentanoate (3-isopropylmalate) to 3-carboxy-4-methyl-2- oxopentanoate. The product decarboxylates to 4-methyl-2 oxopentanoate. From Saccharomyces cerevisiae (strain ATCC 204508 / S288c) (Baker's yeast).
   4946..5351    -  promoter       LEU2 promoter: S. cerevisiae LEU2
   5315..5674    +  CDS            RAF1 (fragment): RAF_YEAST - Experimental evidence at transcript level: Swiss-Prot protein existence level 2. Antagonizes transcriptional repression of recombinase FLP by REP1-REP2. May play a role in plasmid partitioning. From Saccharomyces cerevisiae (strain ATCC 204508 / S288c) (Baker's yeast).
   5828..7170    -  rep_origin     2μ ori: yeast 2μ plasmid origin of replication
   7435..7539    +  promoter       AmpR promoter: bla
   7540..8400    +  CDS            AmpR: β-lactamase; bla; confers resistance to ampicillin, carbenicillin, and related antibiotics
   8571..9159    +  rep_origin     ori: high-copy-number ColE1/pMB1/pBR322/pUC origin of replication
   9345..9485    -  misc_feature   bom: basis of mobility region from pBR322
