[The description below was written by a language model from this plasmid's Addgene catalogue record and pLannotate feature annotations shown in this document.]
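Description:
pACT2-μ3A is a yeast two-hybrid "prey" plasmid built on the pACT2 backbone. It expresses the rat AP-3 adaptor complex medium subunit μ3A (Ap3m1) as a fusion to the GAL4 transcriptional activation domain. It is an E. coli–yeast shuttle vector. A ColE1/pMB1-type origin and the β-lactamase gene (ampicillin resistance) support propagation in bacteria. The 2μ origin gives episomal maintenance in Saccharomyces cerevisiae, and LEU2, under its own promoter, allows selection in leucine-auxotrophic strains. Remnants of pBR322 (a bom site and a rop fragment) and flanking yeast sequences (NFS1 and RAF1 fragments) are carried over from the backbone.

The expression cassette is driven by the yeast ADH1 promoter and closed by the ADH1 terminator. The open reading frame reads, in order, an SV40 large T nuclear localization signal, the GAL4 activation domain, an HA epitope tag and then the μ3A coding sequence. The insert was cloned between BamHI, which is retained, and XhoI, which was destroyed. It carries a silent substitution in codon 225. The NLS directs the fusion to the nucleus. If μ3A binds a partner fused to a GAL4 DNA-binding domain, the activation domain is recruited to reporter promoters, and the HA tag permits detection of the fusion protein.

The annotation also finds six loxP sites in a short stretch downstream of the terminator. The record does not explain this repeated arrangement. The sequenced record (9,563 nt) is also somewhat longer than the catalogued total size of 9,373 bp. The plasmid is intended for two-hybrid interaction assays; the associated publication concerns recognition of sorting signals by adaptor protein μ subunits.
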