Addgene plasmid #198174: pACT2-μ3A
Purpose: Expression of GAL4 transcriptional activation domain (AD)-AP-3 μ3A fusion protein in yeast (yeast two-hybrid assays)
Depositing lab: Juan Bonifacino. Depositing organization: National Institute of Child Health and Human Development (NICHD). Publication: The adaptor protein-1 mu1B subunit expands the repertoire of basolateral sorting signal recognition in epithelial cells. Guo X, Mattera R, Ren X, Chen Y, Retamal C, Gonzalez A, Bonifacino JS. Dev Cell. 2013 Nov 11;27(3):353-66. doi: 10.1016/j.devcel.2013.10.006. PubMed 24229647.
Backbone
  Vector backbone: pACT2
  Backbone size w/o insert (bp): 8117
  Total vector size (bp): 9373
  Vector type: Yeast Expression
  Selectable markers: LEU2
Growth in bacteria
  Bacterial resistance: Ampicillin, 100 μg/mL
  Growth temperature: 37°C
  Growth strain: DH5alpha
  Copy number: Unknown
Gene/Insert
  Gene/Insert name: AP-3 μ3A
  Species: R. norvegicus (rat)
  Insert size (bp): 1265
  Mutation: silent substitution in codon 225
  Promoter: ADH1
  Tag / fusion protein: GAL4 transcriptional activation domain (AD) fragment (N terminal on backbone); HA tag (N terminal on backbone)
  Cloning method: Restriction Enzyme; 5′ cloning site BamH1 (not destroyed); 3′ cloning site XhoI (destroyed during cloning)
  Sequencing primers: 5′ GAL4 transcriptional activation domain (AD) forward; 3′ GAL4 transcriptional activation domain (AD) reverse
Terms and licenses: Academic/Nonprofit Terms; Industry Terms: Not Available to Industry
How to cite: pACT2-μ3A was a gift from Juan Bonifacino (Addgene plasmid # 198174 ; http://n2t.net/addgene:198174 ; RRID:Addgene_198174)
