>Addgene plasmid #198174 | pACT2-μ3A | depositor partial sequence | sequence record 390414 | Full insert sequence and in frame cloning confirmed by sequencing
CAAAAAAAGAGATCTCTATGGCTTACCCATACGATGTTCCAGATTACGCTAGCTTGGGTGGTCATATGGC
CATGGAGGCCCCGGGGATCCCCGAATTCATGATCCACAGTCTATTTCTCATCAACTGTTCTGGCGACATA
TTTCTAGAAAAACACTGGAAGAGCGTTGTAAGCCAATCTGTGTGTGACTATTTCTTTGAAGCTCAGGAGA
AAGCTGCTGATGTTGAAAATGTACCACCTGTCATTTCAACACCTCACCACTACCTCATTAGTATCTACCG
GGATAAGCTCTTCTTTGTGTCTGTGATACAGACTGAAGTGCCACCTCTCTTTGTAATTGAGTTTCTGCAT
CGAGTTGCTGACACTTTTCAGGACTACTTTGGTGAGTGTTCAGAGGCTGCAATTAAGGATAATGTGGTCA
TAGTGTATGAGCTCTTGGAAGAAATGTTAGACAATGGATTCCCACTGGCTACCGAATCTAACATTCTGAA
AGAACTGATTAAACCACCAACAATTCTACGTTCTGTCGTCAATTCTATTACAGGCAGTAGTAATGTTGGG
GACACGCTCCCCACTGGGCAGCTGTCCAACATCCCATGGCGTCGAGCAGGTGTAAAGTACACCAACAATG
AAGCCTACTTTGATGTAGTCGAAGAGATAGATGCGATTATAGATAAATCAGGATCTACAGTCTTTGCAGA
AATTCAAGGTGTCATTGATGCTTGCATTAAGCTGTCTGGAATGCCTGATCTCTCTCTCTCTTTCATGAAC
CCAAGGCTTCTAGATGATGTCAGCTTCCACCCATGCATCCGGTTCAAACGCTGGGAATCTGAGAGAGTTT
TGTCATTCATTCCTCCCGATGGAAATTTCCGACTCATATCATACCGCGTCAGCTCACAAAATCTAGTGGC
AATCCCAGTGTATGTGAAACATAATATCAGCTTTAAGGAAAACAGCTCTTGTGGTAGATTTGATATAACA
ATTGGACCAAAACAGAATATGGGAAAAACGATTGAAGGAATCACAGTGACTGTTCACATGCCAAAAGTTG
TGCTGAATATGAACCTGACACCAACACAAGGCAGCTATACATTCGATCCAGTCACCAAGGTACTAGCATG
GGATGTGGGGAAAATTACTCCACAAAAGCTCCCAAGTCTTAAAGGACTGGTAAATTTACAGTCAGGAGCA
CCCAAGCCAGAAGAGAACCCAAACCTCAACATACAGTTCAAGATCCAGCAGCTTGCTATTTCAGGCTTAA
AAGTGAACCGCTTGGACATGTATGGTGAGAAGTATAAGCCATTTAAAGGAGTCAAGTATATCACAAAGGC
CGGAAAGTTCCAAGTGAGGACATGAGTCGAGAGATCTATGAATCGTAGATACTGAAAAAC
